>Addgene plasmid #228889 | YY229: pAAV_TRE::GFP- GEMINI(A)-P1N4_hSyn::rtTA3G | addgene full sequence | sequence record 454811 | Addgene NGS Result
GCGGCCGCTTCGAGCAGACATGATAAGATACATTGATGAGTTTGGACAAACCACAACTAGAATGCAGTGA
AAAAAATGCTTTATTTGTGAAATTTGTGATGCTATTGCTTTATTTGTAACCATTATAAGCTGCAATAAAC
AAGTTAACAACAACAATTGCATTCATTTTATGTTTCAGGTTCAGGGGGAGATGTGGGAGGTTTTTTAAAG
CAAGTAAAACCTCTACAAATGTGGTAAAATCGATAAGGATCTTCCTAGAGCATGGCTACGTAGATAAGTA
GCATGGCGGGTTAATCATTAACTACAAGGAACCCCTAGTGATGGAGTTGGCCACTCCCTCTCTGCGCGCT
CGCTCGCTCACTGAGGCCGGGCGACCAAAGGTCGCCCGACGCCCGGGCTTTGCCCGGGCGGCCTCAGTGA
GCGAGCGAGCGCGCAGCTGCATTAATGAATCGGCCAACGCGCGGGGAGAGGCGGTTTGCGTATTGGGCGC
TCTTCCGCTTCCTCGCTCACTGACTCGCTGCGCTCGGTCGTTCGGCTGCGGCGAGCGGTATCAGCTCACT
CAAAGGCGGTAATACGGTTATCCACAGAATCAGGGGATAACGCAGGAAAGAACATGTGAGCAAAAGGCCA
GCAAAAGGCCAGGAACCGTAAAAAGGCCGCGTTGCTGGCGTTTTTCCATAGGCTCCGCCCCCCTGACGAG
CATCACAAAAATCGACGCTCAAGTCAGAGGTGGCGAAACCCGACAGGACTATAAAGATACCAGGCGTTTC
CCCCTGGAAGCTCCCTCGTGCGCTCTCCTGTTCCGACCCTGCCGCTTACCGGATACCTGTCCGCCTTTCT
CCCTTCGGGAAGCGTGGCGCTTTCTCATAGCTCACGCTGTAGGTATCTCAGTTCGGTGTAGGTCGTTCGC
TCCAAGCTGGGCTGTGTGCACGAACCCCCCGTTCAGCCCGACCGCTGCGCCTTATCCGGTAACTATCGTC
TTGAGTCCAACCCGGTAAGACACGACTTATCGCCACTGGCAGCAGCCACTGGTAACAGGATTAGCAGAGC
GAGGTATGTAGGCGGTGCTACAGAGTTCTTGAAGTGGTGGCCTAACTACGGCTACACTAGAAGAACAGTA
TTTGGTATCTGCGCTCTGCTGAAGCCAGTTACCTTCGGAAAAAGAGTTGGTAGCTCTTGATCCGGCAAAC
AAACCACCGCTGGTAGCGGTGGTTTTTTTGTTTGCAAGCAGCAGATTACGCGCAGAAAAAAAGGATCTCA
AGAAGATCCTTTGATCTTTTCTACGGGGTCTGACGCTCAGTGGAACGAAAACTCACGTTAAGGGATTTTG
GTCATGAGATTATCAAAAAGGATCTTCACCTAGATCCTTTTAAATTAAAAATGAAGTTTTAAATCAATCT
AAAGTATATATGAGTAAACTTGGTCTGACAGTTACCAATGCTTAATCAGTGAGGCACCTATCTCAGCGAT
CTGTCTATTTCGTTCATCCATAGTTGCCTGACTCCCCGTCGTGTAGATAACTACGATACGGGAGGGCTTA
CCATCTGGCCCCAGTGCTGCAATGATACCGCGAGACCCACGCTCACCGGCTCCAGATTTATCAGCAATAA
ACCAGCCAGCCGGAAGGGCCGAGCGCAGAAGTGGTCCTGCAACTTTATCCGCCTCCATCCAGTCTATTAA
TTGTTGCCGGGAAGCTAGAGTAAGTAGTTCGCCAGTTAATAGTTTGCGCAACGTTGTTGCCATTGCTACA
GGCATCGTGGTGTCACGCTCGTCGTTTGGTATGGCTTCATTCAGCTCCGGTTCCCAACGATCAAGGCGAG
TTACATGATCCCCCATGTTGTGCAAAAAAGCGGTTAGCTCCTTCGGTCCTCCGATCGTTGTCAGAAGTAA
GTTGGCCGCAGTGTTATCACTCATGGTTATGGCAGCACTGCATAATTCTCTTACTGTCATGCCATCCGTA
AGATGCTTTTCTGTGACTGGTGAGTACTCAACCAAGTCATTCTGAGAATAGTGTATGCGGCGACCGAGTT
GCTCTTGCCCGGCGTCAATACGGGATAATACCGCGCCACATAGCAGAACTTTAAAAGTGCTCATCATTGG
AAAACGTTCTTCGGGGCGAAAACTCTCAAGGATCTTACCGCTGTTGAGATCCAGTTCGATGTAACCCACT
CGTGCACCCAACTGATCTTCAGCATCTTTTACTTTCACCAGCGTTTCTGGGTGAGCAAAAACAGGAAGGC
AAAATGCCGCAAAAAAGGGAATAAGGGCGACACGGAAATGTTGAATACTCATACTCTTCCTTTTTCAATA
TTATTGAAGCATTTATCAGGGTTATTGTCTCATGAGCGGATACATATTTGAATGTATTTAGAAAAATAAA
CAAATAGGGGTTCCGCGCACATTTCCCCGAAAAGTGCCACCTAAATTGTAAGCGTTAATATTTTGTTAAA
ATTCGCGTTAAATTTTTGTTAAATCAGCTCATTTTTTAACCAATAGGCCGAAATCGGCAAAATCCCTTAT
AAATCAAAAGAATAGACCGAGATAGGGT
[37 nt withheld, positions 2549-2585]
AAAGAACGTGGACTCCAACGTCAAAGG
[49 nt withheld, positions 2613-2661]
T
[91 nt withheld, positions 2663-2753]
G
[124 nt withheld, positions 2755-2878]
CCCATTCGCCATTCAGGCTGCGCAACTGTTGGGAAGGGCGATCGGTGCGGGCCTCTTCGCTATTACGCCA
GCTGCGCGCTCGCTCGCTCACTGAGGCCGCCCGGGCAAAGCCCGGGCGTCGGGCGACCTTTGGTCGCCCG
GCCTCAGTGAGCGAGCGAGCGCGCAGAGAGGGAGTGGCCAACTCCATCACTAGGGGTTCCTTGTAGTTAA
TGATTAACCCGCCATGCTACTTATCTACGTAGCCATGCTCTAGGAAGATCTCTGCAGAGGGCCCCCACTA
GTCTTTCGTCTTCAAGAATTCCGTTTACTCCCTATCAGTGATAGAGAACGTATGAAGAGTTTACTCCCTA
TCAGTGATAGAGAACGTATGCAGACTTTACTCCCTATCAGTGATAGAGAACGTATAAGGAGTTTACTCCC
TATCAGTGATAGAGAACGTATGACCAGTTTACTCCCTATCAGTGATAGAGAACGTATCTACAGTTTACTC
CCTATCAGTGATAGAGAACGTATATCCAGTTTACTCCCTATCAGTGATAGAGAACGTATAAGCTTTAGGC
GTGTACGGTGGGCGCCTATAAAAGCAGAGCTCGTTTAGTGAACCGTCAGATCGCCTGGAGCAATTCCACA
ACACTTTTGTCTTATACCAACTTTCCGTACCACTTCCTACCCTCGTAAAGGTCTAGAATGAGTAAAGGAG
AAGAACTTTTCACTGGAGTTGTCCCAATTCTTGTTGAATTAGATGGTGATGTTAATGGGTACAAATTTTC
TGTCAGTGGAGAGGGTGAAGGTGATGCAACATACGGAAAACTTACCCTTAAATTTATTTGCACTACTGGA
AAACTACCTGTTCCATGGCCAACACTTGTCACTACTCTCACTTATGGTGTTCAATGCTTTTCAAGATATC
CAGATCATATGAAGCGGCACGACTTCTTCAAGAGCGCCATGCCTGAGGGATACGTGCAGGAGAGGACCAT
CTTCTTCAAGGACGACGGGAACTACAAGACACGTGCTGAAGTCAAGTTTGAGGGAGACACCCTCGTCAAC
AGGATCGAGCTTAAGGGAATCGATTTCAAGGAGGACGGAAACATCCTCGGCCACAAGTTGGAATACAACT
ACAACTCCCACAACGTATACATCATGGCCGACAAGCAAAAGAACGGCATCAAAGCCAACTTCAAGACCCG
CCACAACATCGAAGACGGCGGCGTGCAACTCGCTGATCATTATCAACAAAATACTCCAATTGGCGATGAC
CCTGTCCTTTTACCAGACAACCATTACCTGTCCACACAATCTGCCCTTTCGAAAGATCCCAACGAAAAGA
GAGACCACATGGTCATTCTTGAGTTTGTAACGGCTGCTGGGATTACACATGGCATGGATGAACTATACAA
AGGTGGATCTGGGGGTAGCGGAGGATCAGGGGGTTCCGGAGGTTCTGGCGGAAGTAGCAAAGCGAAAATT
GGCATTGTGACCGTGAGCGATCGCGCGAGCGCGGGCATTACCGCAGATATTAGCGGCAAAGCCATTATTC
TGGCGCTGAATCTGTATCTGACCAGCGAATGGGAACCGATTTATCAGGTGATTCCGGATGAACAGAAAGT
TATTGAACGCACCCTGATTAAAATGGCGGATATTCAGGATTGTTGCCTGATTGTTACCACCGGCGGCACC
GGTCCGGCGAAACGTGATGTGACTCCTGAAGCAACTGAAGCGGTGTGCGATCGTATGATGCCGGGCTTTG
GCGAACTGATGCGCGCGGAAAGCCTGAAAGAAGTGCCGACCGCGATTCTGTCTCGCCAGACTGCGGGTCT
GAGAGGTGATAGCCTGATCGTGAACCTGCCGGGTGATCCGGCCAGCATTAGCGATTGCCTGCTGGCAGTG
TTTCCGGCAATTCCGTATTGCATTGATCTGATGGAAGGGCCGTATCTGGAATGCAACGAAGCGATGATCA
AACCGTTTCGCCCGAAAGCCAAAAAGCTTAGCCATGGCTTCCCGCCGGCGGTGGCGGCGCAGGATGATGG
CACGCTGCCCATGTCTTGTGCCCAGGAGAGCGGGATGGACCGTCACCCTGCAGCCTGTGCTTCTGCTAGG
ATCAATGTGTGATCTAGATTATTTATTGATCCTTATTTATTGATCCTTATTTATTGATCCTTATTTATTG
TCGGGGCGGCCGGCCGCTTCGAGCAGACATGATAAGATACATTGATGAGTTTGGACAAACCACAACTAGA
ATGCAGTGAAAAAAATGCTTTATTTGTGAAATTTGTGATGCTATTGCTTTATTTGTAACCATTATAAGCT
GCAATAAACAAGTTGATATCCTCGAGAGTGCAAGTGGGTTTTAGGACCAGGATGAGGCGGGGTGGGGGTG
CCTACCTGACGACCGACCCCGACCCACTGGACAAGCACCCAACCCCCATTCCCCAAATTGCGCATCCCCT
ATCAGAGAGGGGGAGGGGAAACAGGATGCGGCGAGGCGCGTGCGCACTGCCAGCTTCAGCACCGCGGACA
GTGCCTTCGCCCCCGCCTGGCGGCGCGCGCCACCGCCGCCTCAGCACTGAAGGCGCGCTGACGTCACTCG
CCGGTCCCCCGCAAACTCCCCTTCCCGGCCACCTTGGTCGCGTCCGCGCCGCCGCCGGCCCAGCCGGACC
GCACCACGCGAGGCGCGAGATAGGGGGGCACGGGCGCGACCATCTGCGCTGCGGCGCCGGCGACTCAGCG
CTGCCTCAGTCTGCGGTGGGCAGCGGAGGAGTCGTGTCGTGCCTGAGAGCGCAGTCGAGAAATGTCTAGA
CTGGACAAGAGCAAAGTGATCAACAGCGCCCTGGAACTGCTGAACGGCGTGGGCATCGAGGGCCTGACCA
CCCGGAAGCTGGCCCAGAAACTGGGCGTGGAACAGCCCACCCTGTACTGGCACGTGAAGAACAAGCGGGC
CCTGCTGGACGCCCTGCCCATCGAGATGCTGGACCGGCACCACACCCACAGCTGCCCTCTGGAAGGCGAG
AGCTGGCAGGACTTCCTGCGGAACAACGCCAAGAGCTACAGATGCGCCCTGCTGAGCCACCGGGACGGCG
CCAAAGTGCACCTGGGCACCAGACCCACCGAGAAGCAGTACGAGACACTGGAAAACCAGCTGGCCTTCCT
GTGCCAGCAGGGCTTCAGCCTGGAAAACGCCCTGTACGCCCTGAGCGCCGTGGGCCACTTCACCCTGGGC
TGCGTGCTGGAAGAACAGGAACACCAGGTCGCCAAAGAGGAAAGAGAGACACCCACCACCGACAGCATGC
CCCCCCTGCTGAAGCAGGCCATCGAGCTGTTCGACAGACAGGGCGCCGAGCCCGCCTTCCTGTTCGGCCT
GGAACTGATCATCTGCGGCCTCGAGAAGCAGCTGAAGTGCGAGAGCGGCGGACCCACCGACGCCCTGGAC
GACTTCGACCTGGACATGCTGCCCGCCGATGCCCTGGATGATTTTGATCTGGATATGCTCCCTGCTGACG
CTCTCGATGACTTCGATCTCGATATGCTGCCAGGCTAA
Features (pLannotate 1.2.2; 17 found; start..end, strand, type, name):
     24..145     -  polyA_signal   SV40 poly(A) signal: SV40 polyadenylation signal
    168..236     -  CDS            large T antigen (fragment): large T antigen from SV40 (simian virus 40)
    307..440     +  repeat_region  AAV2 ITR: inverted terminal repeat of adeno-associated virus serotype 2 inverted
    434..490     -  CDS            lacI (fragment): lac repressor; lacI; The lac repressor binds to the lac operator to inhibit transcription in E. coli. This inhibition can be relieved by adding lactose or isopropyl-β-D-thiogalactopyranoside (IPTG).
    673..1261    -  rep_origin     ori: high-copy-number ColE1/pMB1/pBR322/pUC origin of replication
   1432..2292    -  CDS            AmpR: β-lactamase; bla; confers resistance to ampicillin, carbenicillin, and related antibiotics
   2293..2397    -  promoter       AmpR promoter: bla
   2450..2878    -  rep_origin     f1 ori (sequence partly withheld): f1 bacteriophage origin of replication; arrow indicates direction of (+) strand synthesis
   2883..2952    -  CDS            lacZα (fragment): LacZα fragment of β-galactosidase; lacZ fragment
   2947..3079    -  repeat_region  AAV2 ITR (fragment): inverted terminal repeat of adeno-associated virus serotype 2 inverted
   3181..3557    +  promoter       TRE3G promoter: 3rd-generation Tet-responsive promoter that can be activated by binding of Tet-On® 3G
   3566..4279    +  CDS            mgfp5: GFP with folding enhancement mutations; mgfp5; suitable for expression in plants due to removal of a cryptic intron
   4346..4855    +  CDS            mog: MOG_HELPJ - Also known as mogA. Experimental evidence at protein level: Swiss-Prot protein existence level 1. Catalyzes the adenylation of molybdopterin as part of the biosynthesis of the molybdenum-cofactor. From Helicobacter pylori (strain J99 / ATCC 700824) (Campylobacter pylori J99).
   4862..4988    +  CDS            d1EGFP (fragment): EGFP destabilized by fusion to a mutated version of residues 422-461 of mouse ornithine decarboxylase, giving an in vivo half-life of ~1 hour mammalian codon-optimized
   5081..5202    -  polyA_signal   SV40 poly(A) signal: SV40 polyadenylation signal
   5215..5662    +  promoter       hSyn promoter: human synapsin I promoter; confers neuron-specific expression (Kügler et al., 2003)
   5670..6287    +  CDS            tetR: TETR2_ECOLX - Experimental evidence at protein level: Swiss-Prot protein existence level 1. TetR is the repressor of the tetracycline resistance element; its N-terminal region forms a helix-turn-helix structure and binds DNA. Binding of tetracycline to TetR reduces the repressor affinity for the tetracycline resistance gene (tetA) promoter operator sites. From Escherichia coli.
