[The description below was written by a language model from this plasmid's Addgene catalogue record and pLannotate feature annotations shown in this document.]
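Description:
YY229: pAAV_TRE::GFP-GEMINI(A)-P1N4_hSyn::rtTA3G is a 6,416 bp AAV transfer plasmid that places a complete Tet-On system for neurons within a single viral genome. Two AAV2 inverted terminal repeats flank the payload so it can be packaged into recombinant AAV particles. The bacterial backbone outside the ITRs carries a high-copy ColE1/pUC origin, an f1 origin and an ampicillin resistance gene (β-lactamase) under its own promoter. Short lacI and lacZα fragments next to the ITRs appear to be backbone remnants.

The payload holds two expression cassettes in the same orientation. In the first, a TRE3G promoter drives a synthetic fusion that begins with an N-terminal GFP and continues into the GEMINI(A) module. The automated annotation matched part of this module to a bacterial MogA-like protein, probably reflecting the scaffold from which the designed sequence derives, though the record lists the insert simply as synthetic. The fusion ends in a segment matching the ornithine decarboxylase degron of destabilized EGFP, consistent with the stated "destabilized" design that shortens the half-life of the protein; this may be what "P1N4" refers to, but the record does not define that term. An SV40 polyadenylation signal follows. In the second cassette, the human synapsin I promoter drives rtTA3G, which is annotated through its TetR-derived DNA-binding portion, and a second SV40 poly(A) signal follows it. Neurons therefore produce the transactivator constitutively, and adding doxycycline lets it bind TRE3G and switch on GFP-GEMINI(A). According to the associated publication title, GEMINI is a genetically encoded assembly recorder used to resolve cellular histories over time in cultured cells and in vivo.
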