Addgene plasmid #228889: YY229: pAAV_TRE::GFP- GEMINI(A)-P1N4_hSyn::rtTA3G
Purpose: AAV plasmid expressing the destabilized GFP-GEMINI(A) under the control of a doxycycline-inducible promotor, and rtTA3G under the control of a hSyn promotor
Depositing lab: Dingchang Lin. Depositing organization: Johns Hopkins University and School of Medicine. Publication: Genetically encoded assembly recorder temporally resolves cellular histories in cellulo and in vivo. Yan Y, Lu J, Li Z, Zhao Z, Shay TF, Wang S, Lei Y, Wang Y, Chen W, Parker P, Yang H, Qi A, Sun Y, Bergles DE, Baker D, Lin D. bioRxiv [Preprint]. 2025 Jul 18:2025.07.16.664392. doi: 10.1101/2025.07.16.664392. PubMed 40791436.
Backbone
  Vector backbone: pAAV
  Total vector size (bp): 6416
  Vector type: AAV
Growth in bacteria
  Bacterial resistance: Ampicillin, 100 μg/mL
  Growth temperature: 30°C
  Growth strain: NEB Stable
  Copy number: High Copy
Gene/Insert
  Gene/Insert name: GFP-GEMINI(A); rtTA3G
  Species: Synthetic
  Promoter: TRE; hsyn
  Tag / fusion protein: gfp (N terminal on insert)
  Cloning method: Gibson Cloning
  Sequencing primers: 5′ ctaccctcgtaaagg
Terms and licenses: Academic/Nonprofit Terms; Industry Terms: Not Available to Industry
Depositor comments: Please visit https://doi.org/10.1101/2025.07.16.664392 for bioRxiv preprint.
How to cite: YY229: pAAV_TRE::GFP- GEMINI(A)-P1N4_hSyn::rtTA3G was a gift from Dingchang Lin (Addgene plasmid # 228889 ; http://n2t.net/addgene:228889 ; RRID:Addgene_228889)
